Addgene plasmid #85583: pHW393 (Prab-3::GAL4-SK(DBD)::VP64::let-858 3'UTR)
Purpose: cGAL driver (Prab-3::GAL4-SK(DBD)::VP64::let-858 3'UTR) construct for C. elegans using the S. kudriavzevii (SK) GAL4 DNA-binding domain (DBD)
Depositing lab: Paul Sternberg. Depositing organization: California Institute of Technology. Publication: cGAL, a temperature-robust GAL4-UAS system for Caenorhabditis elegans. Wang H, Liu J, Gharib S, Chai CM, Schwarz EM, Pokala N, Sternberg PW. Nat Methods. 2016 Dec 19. doi: 10.1038/nmeth.4109. PubMed 27992408.
Backbone
  Vector backbone: pPD117.01
  Backbone manufacturer: Fire Lab C. elegans Vector Kit
  Backbone size w/o insert (bp): 2778
  Total vector size (bp): 4819
  Vector type: Worm Expression
Growth in bacteria
  Bacterial resistance: Ampicillin, 100 μg/mL
  Growth temperature: 37°C
  Growth strain: DH5alpha
  Copy number: High Copy
Gene/Insert
  Gene/Insert name: Prab-3-GAL4-SK(DBD)-VP64
  Insert size (bp): 2041
  Promoter: Prab-3-GAL4-SK(DBD)-VP64
  Cloning method: Gibson Cloning
  Sequencing primers: 5′ oHW10f TGAGCGGATAACAATTTCAC; 3′ oHW233r cgaattgggagacggaaagag
Terms and licenses: Academic/Nonprofit Terms; Industry Terms: Not Available to Industry
How to cite: pHW393 (Prab-3::GAL4-SK(DBD)::VP64::let-858 3'UTR) was a gift from Paul Sternberg (Addgene plasmid # 85583 ; http://n2t.net/addgene:85583 ; RRID:Addgene_85583)
