[The description below was written by a language model from this plasmid's Addgene catalogue record and pLannotate feature annotations shown in this document.]
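Description:
pHW393 is a 4,819 bp C. elegans expression plasmid built on pPD117.01 from the Fire Lab vector kit, and it serves as a "driver" in the cGAL system, a GAL4-UAS bipartite expression system adapted for worms. In E. coli it is maintained as a high-copy plasmid through a ColE1/pUC-type origin and selected with ampicillin via the bla gene and its own promoter. Remnants of pUC-style cloning vector sequence are also present: a lacI fragment, CAP binding site, lac promoter and operator, and a fragment of the multiple cloning site. These have no role in worm expression.

The roughly 2 kb insert, assembled by Gibson cloning, places the rab-3 promoter upstream of a synthetic transcription factor, followed by the let-858 3'UTR to provide 3' end processing signals. rab-3 is generally used as a pan-neuronal promoter in C. elegans. The activator fuses the GAL4 DNA-binding domain from Saccharomyces kudriavzevii to VP64, four tandem copies of the minimal herpes simplex VP16 activation domain. The automated annotation labels the DNA-binding domain by homology to S. cerevisiae GAL4 and matches only a short stretch of the activation domain to a related VP16-repeat element; it does not annotate the rab-3 promoter or the let-858 3'UTR, which are known from the catalogue entry. The two feature tables, from the depositor sequence and the repository's sequencing result, show the same features in the same order, offset by 64 bp.

In use, the driver is combined with an effector transgene carrying UAS sites, so that the effector gene is switched on only in cells where the rab-3 promoter is active. The associated publication describes cGAL as temperature-robust.
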