Features (pLannotate 1.2.2; 10 found; start..end, strand, type, name):
   1252..1269    -  misc_feature   MCS (fragment): pUC18/19 multiple cloning site
   1379..1819    +  CDS            GAL4 (fragment): GAL4_YEAST - Experimental evidence at protein level: Swiss-Prot protein existence level 1. This protein is a positive regulator for the gene expression of the galactose-induced genes such as GAL1, GAL2, GAL7, GAL10, and MEL1 which code for the enzymes used to convert galactose to glucose. It recognizes a 17 base pair sequence in (5'-CGGRNNRCYNYNCNCCG-3') the upstream activating sequence (UAS-G) of these genes. From Saccharomyces cerevisiae (strain ATCC 204508 / S288c) (Baker's yeast).
   1997..2013    +  CDS            VP96 (fragment): 6 tandem repeats of the minimal activation domain of herpes simplex virus VP16 (Cheng et al., 2013)
   2564..2668    +  promoter       AmpR promoter: bla
   2669..3529    +  CDS            AmpR: β-lactamase; bla; confers resistance to ampicillin, carbenicillin, and related antibiotics
   3700..4288    +  rep_origin     ori: high-copy-number ColE1/pMB1/pBR322/pUC origin of replication
   4471..4563    +  CDS            lacI (fragment): lac repressor; lacI; The lac repressor binds to the lac operator to inhibit transcription in E. coli. This inhibition can be relieved by adding lactose or isopropyl-β-D-thiogalactopyranoside (IPTG).
   4576..4597    +  protein_bind   CAP binding site: CAP binding activates transcription in the presence of cAMP. E. coli catabolite activator protein
   4612..4642    +  promoter       lac promoter: promoter for the E. coli lac operon
   4650..4666    +  protein_bind   lac operator: The lac repressor binds to the lac operator to inhibit transcription in E. coli. This inhibition can be relieved by adding lactose or isopropyl-β-D-thiogalactopyranoside (IPTG). lac repressor encoded by lacI
>Addgene plasmid #85583 | pHW393 (Prab-3::GAL4-SK(DBD)::VP64::let-858 3'UTR) | depositor full sequence | sequence record 165898 | pHW393 (Prab-3::GAL4-SK(DBD)::VP64::let-858 3'UTR) sequence 4819 bps
AAGCTTGCATGCGCGGCCGCACTGACTGGGCCGGCCGATCTTCAGATGGGAGCAGTGGACTGTCTATTTG
ATATTCTTAAAATGTACTCTATAAAAGATGAAACTGTAATGACCAATTCCCTACATAAATATTTTTAACT
AATTGGTCGGATATTTGGGGATCAGAGAAGTACTTGTTTTTGCGATATTAATAATGATATATTTTTCTAG
TAAAAAAATGTTAAGCGATTTGTGAATAATTAAGTTGGCTTGAAAAAGATTTTTTGATAGCTATGTATTT
TGTTAATTTAAATCAGATTTTAAAACTTTATTATTGACTATTTATATATATTATATATTATATATTTTCA
TGGTTTAATCAAAATCTATTAAATTATTTCTAAAATCTCTAAATATCGAATTCTCTAAAAAGCTTCATCA
ACAAAAGCATTTCAATTATCTAACACAATGAGAATAATTCAAGAACTGAAATAGAAAGAAATCTAGAAAA
AAAAGAGAGTGAGGTGCCCTATTAAATCGGTGCTCTCCTCTCTAACAGAAGCGCCTACACGCACCCAAGA
GAGCTCTTTTTCTTTCTTTTTTCGGAGCACACATACACGCATACACTCCTCAGAAGTGTATAGAGAAAAT
GGGAGAAGAAGCGAAAGAAGACGAAGAAGCGGTTGTGATGTATGCATCGGGCGTTTCTATCTCTCTCCGT
GAGCAACGAGCTAGTCAACCCATCGATCCATTTTTGTGAGCACACACAGAGAGAGACTCAAACACACTCA
CAGCTTCACACTGAGCTCCAAGAGCTCTGTAGAGAGAAGCCAGAGTATGCTTTCCTCGATTTTCCTAACG
TCTTCTTCTTCTGCTTTTTTCTTTTTCCCAACGAGTTGTAGTCCACTAACTTCAATTTTTCCTCCAGAGA
AAGAGTTTTAGAGAGACAGCTGATAAATACACTAGAGAAATAAAAAGAATGATAAAAATTTGCTATTTTA
ATCAGTTCCCTCTCGTTTCTCTAAGTTTTGTTGTTGGGTTGGGAAATTAAAATTGGAAAATGGAAATAAC
GTTTTTTTCTGTCTAATCTTGAATTCTCCAGACATTTCTTATTTCCTTTTTTGTTGCAAGTTTTTCTTCC
TTCTCTAATTTTTAATCAAAGATATCTCGCTATGAACTTTGAATTTTTGATATTTTGATTCTATAAATAC
ATAAAGTAATCTAAATGCTCTTTTAAAATAAATCTACAGTAGCCCTATTTTCAGGGCGCGCCTCTAGAGG
ATCCCCGGGATTGGCCAAAGGACCCAAAGGTATGTTTCGAATGATACTAACATAACATAGAACATTTTCA
GGAGGACCCTTGGCTAGGATGGGCCCTAAAAAGAAGCGTAAAGCTAGCATGAAGCTGTTGTCTTCAATGG
AACAAGCTTGCGACATATGCCGGTTAAAAAAACTCAGGTGCTCGAAGGAAAAGCCCAAGTGTGCCAAGTG
TCTGAAGAACAACTCGGAGTGCCGTTATTCTCCCAAGGCTATGAGGTCCCCACTGACCAGGGCGCATCTG
ACAGAGGTAGAATCAAGGTTGGAAAAATTGGAAGATTTGTTTCTGCTCATGTTTCCTCGGGAAAACCTGG
ACAGCATTTTGAACATGGACTCTTTGGACGAAGTGAAAGTAATGTTGAAACAATTATATATGCAGGACTA
TGGTGACACGGATGCTGCTATGGATAGCTTGACCCCTATGGAAAATGGCATGTCTGAAGGGCCGAGAAAA
CACATGAAGACTGCGACATCATCGCCAAAAGTGGATGAAGATGGAAGCCAAAGTCAGTTGAGTGTATCGC
CGGAATTCCCGCTGCAGTCTGGTGGCGGAGGGGCTCCTAGGGGTTCCGGACGGGCTGACGCATTGGACGA
TTTTGATCTGGATATGCTGGGAAGTGACGCCCTCGATGATTTTGACCTTGACATGCTTGGTTCGGATGCC
CTTGATGACTTTGACCTCGACATGCTCGGCAGTGACGCCCTTGATGATTTCGACCTGGACATGCTGATTA
ACTAAGGTACCGAATTCGCTAGCCGGCCATACAAGTAATCCGGATGATCGACGCCAACGTCGTTGAATTT
TCAAATTTTAAATACTGAATATTTGTTTTTTTTCCTATTATTTATTTATTCTCTTTGTGTTTTTTTTCTT
GCTTTCTAAAAAATTAATTCAATCCAAATCTAAACATTTTTTTTTCTCTTTCCGTCTCCCAATTCGTATT
CCGCTCCTCTCATCTGAACACAATGTGCAAGTTTATTTATCTTCTCGCTTTCATTTCATTAGGACGTGGG
GGGAATTGGTGGAAGGGGGAAACACACAAAAGGATGATGGAAATGAAATAAGGACACACAATATGCAACA
ACATTCAATTCAGAAATATGGAGGAAGGTTTAAAAGAAAACATAAAAATATATAGAGGAGGAAGGAAAAC
TAGTAAAAAATAAGCAAAGAAATTAGGCGAACGATGAGAATTGTCCTCGCTTGGGCCCAAAAGGCCTTTT
TTTTTTGGCGCCGACGTCAGGTGGCACTTTTCGGGGAAATGTGCGCGGAACCCCTATTTGTTTATTTTTC
TAAATACATTCAAATATGTATCCGCTCATGAGACAATAACCCTGATAAATGCTTCAATAATATTGAAAAA
GGAAGAGTATGAGTATTCAACATTTCCGTGTCGCCCTTATTCCCTTTTTTGCGGCATTTTGCCTTCCTGT
TTTTGCTCACCCAGAAACGCTGGTGAAAGTAAAAGATGCTGAAGATCAGTTGGGTGCACGAGTGGGTTAC
ATCGAACTGGATCTCAACAGCGGTAAGATCCTTGAGAGTTTTCGCCCCGAAGAACGTTTTCCAATGATGA
GCACTTTTAAAGTTCTGCTATGTGGCGCGGTATTATCCCGTATTGACGCCGGGCAAGAGCAACTCGGTCG
CCGCATACACTATTCTCAGAATGACTTGGTTGAGTACTCACCAGTCACAGAAAAGCATCTTACGGATGGC
ATGACAGTAAGAGAATTATGCAGTGCTGCCATAACCATGAGTGATAACACTGCGGCCAACTTACTTCTGA
CAACGATCGGAGGACCGAAGGAGCTAACCGCTTTTTTGCACAACATGGGGGATCATGTAACTCGCCTTGA
TCGTTGGGAACCGGAGCTGAATGAAGCCATACCAAACGACGAGCGTGACACCACGATGCCTGTAGCAATG
GCAACAACGTTGCGCAAACTATTAACTGGCGAACTACTTACTCTAGCTTCCCGGCAACAATTAATAGACT
GGATGGAGGCGGATAAAGTTGCAGGACCACTTCTGCGCTCGGCCCTTCCGGCTGGCTGGTTTATTGCTGA
TAAATCTGGAGCCGGTGAGCGTGGGTCTCGCGGTATCATTGCAGCACTGGGGCCAGATGGTAAGCCCTCC
CGTATCGTAGTTATCTACACGACGGGGAGTCAGGCAACTATGGATGAACGAAATAGACAGATCGCTGAGA
TAGGTGCCTCACTGATTAAGCATTGGTAACTGTCAGACCAAGTTTACTCATATATACTTTAGATTGATTT
AAAACTTCATTTTTAATTTAAAAGGATCTAGGTGAAGATCCTTTTTGATAATCTCATGACCAAAATCCCT
TAACGTGAGTTTTCGTTCCACTGAGCGTCAGACCCCGTAGAAAAGATCAAAGGATCTTCTTGAGATCCTT
TTTTTCTGCGCGTAATCTGCTGCTTGCAAACAAAAAAACCACCGCTACCAGCGGTGGTTTGTTTGCCGGA
TCAAGAGCTACCAACTCTTTTTCCGAAGGTAACTGGCTTCAGCAGAGCGCAGATACCAAATACTGTCCTT
CTAGTGTAGCCGTAGTTAGGCCACCACTTCAAGAACTCTGTAGCACCGCCTACATACCTCGCTCTGCTAA
TCCTGTTACCAGTGGCTGCTGCCAGTGGCGATAAGTCGTGTCTTACCGGGTTGGACTCAAGACGATAGTT
ACCGGATAAGGCGCAGCGGTCGGGCTGAACGGGGGGTTCGTGCACACAGCCCAGCTTGGAGCGAACGACC
TACACCGAACTGAGATACCTACAGCGTGAGCATTGAGAAAGCGCCACGCTTCCCGAAGGGAGAAAGGCGG
ACAGGTATCCGGTAAGCGGCAGGGTCGGAACAGGAGAGCGCACGAGGGAGCTTCCAGGGGGAAACGCCTG
GTATCTTTATAGTCCTGTCGGGTTTCGCCACCTCTGACTTGAGCGTCGATTTTTGTGATGCTCGTCAGGG
GGGCGGAGCCTATGGAAAAACGCCAGCAACGCGGCCTTTTTACGGTTCCTGGCCTTTTGCTGGCCTTTTG
CTCACATGTTCTTTCCTGCGTTATCCCCTGATTCTGTGGATAACCGTATTACCGCCTTTGAGTGAGCTGA
TACCGCTCGCCGCAGCCGAACGACCGAGCGCAGCGAGTCAGTGAGCGAGGAAGCGGAAGAGCGCCCAATA
CGCAAACCGCCTCTCCCCGCGCGTTGGCCGATTCATTAATGCAGCTGGCACGACAGGTTTCCCGACTGGA
AAGCGGGCAGTGAGCGCAACGCAATTAATGTGAGTTAGCTCACTCATTAGGCACCCCAGGCTTTACACTT
TATGCTTCCGGCTCGTATGTTGTGTGGAATTGTGAGCGGATAACAATTTCACACAGGAAACAGCTATGAC
CATGATTACGCCAAGCTGTAAGTTTAAACATGATCTTACTAACTAACTATTCTCATTTAAATTTTCAGAG
CTTAAAAATGGCTGAAATCACTCACAACGATGGATACGCTAACAACTTGGAAATGAAAT
