Features (pLannotate 1.2.2; 10 found; start..end, strand, type, name):
   1188..1205    -  misc_feature   MCS (fragment): pUC18/19 multiple cloning site
   1315..1755    +  CDS            GAL4 (fragment): GAL4_YEAST - Experimental evidence at protein level: Swiss-Prot protein existence level 1. This protein is a positive regulator for the gene expression of the galactose-induced genes such as GAL1, GAL2, GAL7, GAL10, and MEL1 which code for the enzymes used to convert galactose to glucose. It recognizes a 17 base pair sequence in (5'-CGGRNNRCYNYNCNCCG-3') the upstream activating sequence (UAS-G) of these genes. From Saccharomyces cerevisiae (strain ATCC 204508 / S288c) (Baker's yeast).
   1933..1949    +  CDS            VP96 (fragment): 6 tandem repeats of the minimal activation domain of herpes simplex virus VP16 (Cheng et al., 2013)
   2500..2604    +  promoter       AmpR promoter: bla
   2605..3465    +  CDS            AmpR: β-lactamase; bla; confers resistance to ampicillin, carbenicillin, and related antibiotics
   3636..4224    +  rep_origin     ori: high-copy-number ColE1/pMB1/pBR322/pUC origin of replication
   4407..4499    +  CDS            lacI (fragment): lac repressor; lacI; The lac repressor binds to the lac operator to inhibit transcription in E. coli. This inhibition can be relieved by adding lactose or isopropyl-β-D-thiogalactopyranoside (IPTG).
   4512..4533    +  protein_bind   CAP binding site: CAP binding activates transcription in the presence of cAMP. E. coli catabolite activator protein
   4548..4578    +  promoter       lac promoter: promoter for the E. coli lac operon
   4586..4602    +  protein_bind   lac operator: The lac repressor binds to the lac operator to inhibit transcription in E. coli. This inhibition can be relieved by adding lactose or isopropyl-β-D-thiogalactopyranoside (IPTG). lac repressor encoded by lacI
>Addgene plasmid #85583 | pHW393 (Prab-3::GAL4-SK(DBD)::VP64::let-858 3'UTR) | addgene full sequence | sequence record 170931 | Addgene NGS Result
TATTTGATATTCTTAAAATGTACTCTATAAAAGATGAAACTGTAATGACCAATTCCCTACATAAATATTT
TTAACTAATTGGTCGGATATTTGGGGATCAGAGAAGTACTTGTTTTTGCGATATTAATAATGATATATTT
TTCTAGTAAAAAAATGTTAAGCGATTTGTGAATAATTAAGTTGGCTTGAAAAAGATTTTTTGATAGCTAT
GTATTTTGTTAATTTAAATCAGATTTTAAAACTTTATTATTGACTATTTATATATATTATATATTATATA
TTTTCATGGTTTAATCAAAATCTATTAAATTATTTCTAAAATCTCTAAATATCGAATTCTCTAAAAAGCT
TCATCAACAAAAGCATTTCAATTATCTAACACAATGAGAATAATTCAAGAACTGAAATAGAAAGAAATCT
AGAAAAAAAAGAGAGTGAGGTGCCCTATTAAATCGGTGCTCTCCTCTCTAACAGAAGCGCCTACACGCAC
CCAAGAGAGCTCTTTTTCTTTCTTTTTTCGGAGCACACATACACGCATACACTCCTCAGAAGTGTATAGA
GAAAATGGGAGAAGAAGCGAAAGAAGACGAAGAAGCGGTTGTGATGTATGCATCGGGCGTTTCTATCTCT
CTCCGTGAGCAACGAGCTAGTCAACCCATCGATCCATTTTTGTGAGCACACACAGAGAGAGACTCAAACA
CACTCACAGCTTCACACTGAGCTCCAAGAGCTCTGTAGAGAGAAGCCAGAGTATGCTTTCCTCGATTTTC
CTAACGTCTTCTTCTTCTGCTTTTTTCTTTTTCCCAACGAGTTGTAGTCCACTAACTTCAATTTTTCCTC
CAGAGAAAGAGTTTTAGAGAGACAGCTGATAAATACACTAGAGAAATAAAAAGAATGATAAAAATTTGCT
ATTTTAATCAGTTCCCTCTCGTTTCTCTAAGTTTTGTTGTTGGGTTGGGAAATTAAAATTGGAAAATGGA
AATAACGTTTTTTTCTGTCTAATCTTGAATTCTCCAGACATTTCTTATTTCCTTTTTTGTTGCAAGTTTT
TCTTCCTTCTCTAATTTTTAATCAAAGATATCTCGCTATGAACTTTGAATTTTTGATATTTTGATTCTAT
AAATACATAAAGTAATCTAAATGCTCTTTTAAAATAAATCTACAGTAGCCCTATTTTCAGGGCGCGCCTC
TAGAGGATCCCCGGGATTGGCCAAAGGACCCAAAGGTATGTTTCGAATGATACTAACATAACATAGAACA
TTTTCAGGAGGACCCTTGGCTAGGATGGGCCCTAAAAAGAAGCGTAAAGCTAGCATGAAGCTGTTGTCTT
CAATGGAACAAGCTTGCGACATATGCCGGTTAAAAAAACTCAGGTGCTCGAAGGAAAAGCCCAAGTGTGC
CAAGTGTCTGAAGAACAACTCGGAGTGCCGTTATTCTCCCAAGGCTATGAGGTCCCCACTGACCAGGGCG
CATCTGACAGAGGTAGAATCAAGGTTGGAAAAATTGGAAGATTTGTTTCTGCTCATGTTTCCTCGGGAAA
ACCTGGACAGCATTTTGAACATGGACTCTTTGGACGAAGTGAAAGTAATGTTGAAACAATTATATATGCA
GGACTATGGTGACACGGATGCTGCTATGGATAGCTTGACCCCTATGGAAAATGGCATGTCTGAAGGGCCG
AGAAAACACATGAAGACTGCGACATCATCGCCAAAAGTGGATGAAGATGGAAGCCAAAGTCAGTTGAGTG
TATCGCCGGAATTCCCGCTGCAGTCTGGTGGCGGAGGGGCTCCTAGGGGTTCCGGACGGGCTGACGCATT
GGACGATTTTGATCTGGATATGCTGGGAAGTGACGCCCTCGATGATTTTGACCTTGACATGCTTGGTTCG
GATGCCCTTGATGACTTTGACCTCGACATGCTCGGCAGTGACGCCCTTGATGATTTCGACCTGGACATGC
TGATTAACTAAGGTACCGAATTCGCTAGCCGGCCATACAAGTAATCCGGATGATCGACGCCAACGTCGTT
GAATTTTCAAATTTTAAATACTGAATATTTGTTTTTTTTCCTATTATTTATTTATTCTCTTTGTGTTTTT
TTTCTTGCTTTCTAAAAAATTAATTCAATCCAAATCTAAACATTTTTTTTTCTCTTTCCGTCTCCCAATT
CGTATTCCGCTCCTCTCATCTGAACACAATGTGCAAGTTTATTTATCTTCTCGCTTTCATTTCATTAGGA
CGTGGGGGGAATTGGTGGAAGGGGGAAACACACAAAAGGATGATGGAAATGAAATAAGGACACACAATAT
GCAACAACATTCAATTCAGAAATATGGAGGAAGGTTTAAAAGAAAACATAAAAATATATAGAGGAGGAAG
GAAAACTAGTAAAAAATAAGCAAAGAAATTAGGCGAACGATGAGAATTGTCCTCGCTTGGGCCCAAAAGG
CCTTTTTTTTTTGGCGCCGACGTCAGGTGGCACTTTTCGGGGAAATGTGCGCGGAACCCCTATTTGTTTA
TTTTTCTAAATACATTCAAATATGTATCCGCTCATGAGACAATAACCCTGATAAATGCTTCAATAATATT
GAAAAAGGAAGAGTATGAGTATTCAACATTTCCGTGTCGCCCTTATTCCCTTTTTTGCGGCATTTTGCCT
TCCTGTTTTTGCTCACCCAGAAACGCTGGTGAAAGTAAAAGATGCTGAAGATCAGTTGGGTGCACGAGTG
GGTTACATCGAACTGGATCTCAACAGCGGTAAGATCCTTGAGAGTTTTCGCCCCGAAGAACGTTTTCCAA
TGATGAGCACTTTTAAAGTTCTGCTATGTGGCGCGGTATTATCCCGTATTGACGCCGGGCAAGAGCAACT
CGGTCGCCGCATACACTATTCTCAGAATGACTTGGTTGAGTACTCACCAGTCACAGAAAAGCATCTTACG
GATGGCATGACAGTAAGAGAATTATGCAGTGCTGCCATAACCATGAGTGATAACACTGCGGCCAACTTAC
TTCTGACAACGATCGGAGGACCGAAGGAGCTAACCGCTTTTTTGCACAACATGGGGGATCATGTAACTCG
CCTTGATCGTTGGGAACCGGAGCTGAATGAAGCCATACCAAACGACGAGCGTGACACCACGATGCCTGTA
GCAATGGCAACAACGTTGCGCAAACTATTAACTGGCGAACTACTTACTCTAGCTTCCCGGCAACAATTAA
TAGACTGGATGGAGGCGGATAAAGTTGCAGGACCACTTCTGCGCTCGGCCCTTCCGGCTGGCTGGTTTAT
TGCTGATAAATCTGGAGCCGGTGAGCGTGGGTCTCGCGGTATCATTGCAGCACTGGGGCCAGATGGTAAG
CCCTCCCGTATCGTAGTTATCTACACGACGGGGAGTCAGGCAACTATGGATGAACGAAATAGACAGATCG
CTGAGATAGGTGCCTCACTGATTAAGCATTGGTAACTGTCAGACCAAGTTTACTCATATATACTTTAGAT
TGATTTAAAACTTCATTTTTAATTTAAAAGGATCTAGGTGAAGATCCTTTTTGATAATCTCATGACCAAA
ATCCCTTAACGTGAGTTTTCGTTCCACTGAGCGTCAGACCCCGTAGAAAAGATCAAAGGATCTTCTTGAG
ATCCTTTTTTTCTGCGCGTAATCTGCTGCTTGCAAACAAAAAAACCACCGCTACCAGCGGTGGTTTGTTT
GCCGGATCAAGAGCTACCAACTCTTTTTCCGAAGGTAACTGGCTTCAGCAGAGCGCAGATACCAAATACT
GTTCTTCTAGTGTAGCCGTAGTTAGGCCACCACTTCAAGAACTCTGTAGCACCGCCTACATACCTCGCTC
TGCTAATCCTGTTACCAGTGGCTGCTGCCAGTGGCGATAAGTCGTGTCTTACCGGGTTGGACTCAAGACG
ATAGTTACCGGATAAGGCGCAGCGGTCGGGCTGAACGGGGGGTTCGTGCACACAGCCCAGCTTGGAGCGA
ACGACCTACACCGAACTGAGATACCTACAGCGTGAGCTATGAGAAAGCGCCACGCTTCCCGAAGGGAGAA
AGGCGGACAGGTATCCGGTAAGCGGCAGGGTCGGAACAGGAGAGCGCACGAGGGAGCTTCCAGGGGGAAA
CGCCTGGTATCTTTATAGTCCTGTCGGGTTTCGCCACCTCTGACTTGAGCGTCGATTTTTGTGATGCTCG
TCAGGGGGGCGGAGCCTATGGAAAAACGCCAGCAACGCGGCCTTTTTACGGTTCCTGGCCTTTTGCTGGC
CTTTTGCTCACATGTTCTTTCCTGCGTTATCCCCTGATTCTGTGGATAACCGTATTACCGCCTTTGAGTG
AGCTGATACCGCTCGCCGCAGCCGAACGACCGAGCGCAGCGAGTCAGTGAGCGAGGAAGCGGAAGAGCGC
CCAATACGCAAACCGCCTCTCCCCGCGCGTTGGCCGATTCATTAATGCAGCTGGCACGACAGGTTTCCCG
ACTGGAAAGCGGGCAGTGAGCGCAACGCAATTAATGTGAGTTAGCTCACTCATTAGGCACCCCAGGCTTT
ACACTTTATGCTTCCGGCTCGTATGTTGTGTGGAATTGTGAGCGGATAACAATTTCACACAGGAAACAGC
TATGACCATGATTACGCCAAGCTGTAAGTTTAAACATGATCTTACTAACTAACTATTCTCATTTAAATTT
TCAGAGCTTAAAAATGGCTGAAATCACTCACAACGATGGATACGCTAACAACTTGGAAATGAAATAAGCT
TGCATGCGCGGCCGCACTGACTGGGCCGGCCGATCTTCAGATGGGAGCAGTGGACTGTC
